Addgene plasmid #16854: XE170 mouse Wnt-1-myc-pcDNA3
Depositing lab: Randall Moon. Depositing organization: University of Washington.
Backbone
  Vector backbone: pcDNA3
  Backbone size w/o insert (bp): 5446
  Vector type: Mammalian Expression ; Xenopus Expression
  Selectable markers: Neomycin (select with G418)
Growth in bacteria
  Bacterial resistance: Ampicillin, 100 μg/mL
  Growth temperature: 37°C
  Growth strain: DH5alpha
  Copy number: Unknown
Gene/Insert
  Gene/Insert name: Wnt1
  Species: M. musculus (mouse)
  Entrez Gene: Wnt1 (a.k.a. Int-1, Wnt-1, sw, swaying)
  Tag / fusion protein: myc (internal)
  Cloning method: Restriction Enzyme; 5′ cloning site unknown (unknown if destroyed); 3′ cloning site unknown (unknown if destroyed)
  Sequencing primers: 5′ CMV-F; 3′ BGH-Rev
Terms and licenses: Academic/Nonprofit Terms; Industry Terms: Not Available to Industry
Depositor comments: Description: Full coding sequence of mouse Wnt-1 (int-1 in early literature), with one internal c-myc epitope, in the Stratagene vector, pcDNA3. Protein can be immunoprecipitated, recognized in whole mount immunostaining, and detected by western blot, using the anti-c-myc antibody 9E-10. Species of Sequence Origin: mouse. Notes for Use: Uncharacterized. Reference: The insert was published as p284 in AP McMahon and RT Moon, Cell 58: 1075-1084 (1989). This unpublished version was generated by Julia Yang-Snyder.
How to cite: XE170 mouse Wnt-1-myc-pcDNA3 was a gift from Randall Moon (Addgene plasmid # 16854 ; http://n2t.net/addgene:16854 ; RRID:Addgene_16854)
