[The description below was written by a language model from this plasmid's Addgene catalogue record and the feature table of its GenBank file.]
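Description:
XE170 mouse Wnt-1-myc-pcDNA3 is a mammalian and Xenopus expression plasmid that carries the full coding sequence of mouse Wnt1 (historically called int-1) in the pcDNA3 backbone, which is about 5.4 kb without the insert. It is propagated in E. coli under ampicillin selection. The backbone also carries a neomycin resistance marker, so transfected eukaryotic cells can be selected with G418. The insert was introduced by restriction cloning, but the cloning sites are not recorded. The listed sequencing primers (CMV forward, BGH reverse) match the standard pcDNA3 layout, in which the insert sits between a CMV promoter and a BGH polyadenylation signal, although neither element appears in the available annotation.

The Wnt1 open reading frame contains a single c-Myc epitope placed internally rather than at either terminus. According to the depositor, this lets the protein be immunoprecipitated, detected on western blots and visualised by whole-mount immunostaining with the 9E10 anti-Myc antibody. The sequence record covers only an 808 bp portion of the plasmid. It annotates a T7 promoter upstream of the insert, which could in principle drive in vitro transcription of sense RNA, and the Myc tag coding segment roughly 550 bp further downstream, consistent with an internal position in the coding sequence. The rest of the construct is not annotated.

The depositor notes that the insert derives from a previously published Wnt-1 clone. This pcDNA3 version is unpublished, and its use is described as uncharacterised. It is part of a collection of Xenopus expression plasmids and would suit ectopic expression of a detectable Wnt1 ligand in studies of Wnt signalling.
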