LOCUS       Exported 808 bp ds-DNA linear SYN 29-MAY-2021
DEFINITION  synthetic linear DNA
ACCESSION   .
VERSION     .
KEYWORDS    XE170 mouse Wnt-1-myc-pcDNA3
SOURCE      synthetic DNA construct
  ORGANISM  synthetic DNA construct
REFERENCE   1 (bases 1 to 808)
  TITLE     Xenopus Expression Plasmids
REFERENCE   2 (bases 1 to 808)
  AUTHORS   .
  TITLE     Direct Submission
  JOURNAL   Exported May 29, 2021 from SnapGene Server 1.1.58
            http://www.snapgene.com
FEATURES             Location/Qualifiers
     source          1..808
                     /organism="synthetic DNA construct"
                     /mol_type="other DNA"
     primer_bind     41..60
                     /label=T7
                     /note="T7 promoter, forward primer"
     promoter        41..59
                     /label=T7 promoter
                     /note="promoter for bacteriophage T7 RNA polymerase"
     CDS             616..645
                     /codon_start=1
                     /product="Myc (human c-Myc proto-oncogene) epitope tag"
                     /label=Myc
                     /translation="EQKLISEEDL"
ORIGIN
        1 ggctaactag agaacccact gcttactggc ttatcgaaat taatacgact cactataggg
       61 agacccaagc ttggtaccga gctcggatcc actagtaacg gccgccagtg tgctggaatt
      121 ctgcagatat ccatcacact ggcggccgct cgagcatgca tctagaggat ctgcctataa
      181 gaggcggtgc ctcccgcagt ggctgcttca gcccagcagc caggacagcg aaccatgctg
      241 cctgcggccc gcctccagac ttattagagc cagcctggga actcgcatca ctgccctcac
      301 cgctgtgtcc agtcccaccg tcgcggacag caaccacagt cgtcagaacc gcagcacaga
      361 accagcaagg ccaggcaggc catggggctc tgggcgctgc tgcccagctg ggtttctact
      421 acgttgctac tggcactgac cgctctgccc gcagccctgg ctgccaacag tagtggccga
      481 tggtggggca tcgtgaacat agcctcctcc acgaacctgt tgacggattc caagagtctg
      541 cagctggtgc tcgagcccag tctgcagctg ctgagccgca agcagcggcg actgatccga
      601 cagaacccgg ggatcgagca aaagctgatt tctgaggagg atctgatcct gcacagcgtg
      661 agtggagggc tccagagcgc tgtgcgagag tgcaaatggc aattccgaaa ccgccgctgg
      721 aactgcccca ctgctccggg gccccacctc ttcggcaaga tcgtcaaccg aggctgccga
      781 gaaacagcgt tcatcttcgc aatcacct
//
